>Addgene plasmid #160715 | pTrichoGate-15 | addgene full sequence | sequence record 325994 | Addgene NGS Result
GCCGACTACAAGGACGATGACGATAAGATCGCCGGCGCTGGTTCTGATTATAAGGATGACGACGATAAGA
TTAGCGCCGGCGGTGCTGATTATAAGGATGATGATGATAAGATCTAGGGCGCGCCGCTTAGAGACCGGGG
ATCCTCTAGAGTCGACCTGCAGGCATGCAAGCTTGGCGTAATCATGGTCATAGCTGTTTCCTGTGTGAAA
TTGTTATCCGCTCACAATTCCACACAACATACGAGCCGGAAGCATAAAGTGTAAAGCCTGGGGTGCCTAA
TGAGTGAGCTAACTCACATTAATTGCGTTGCGCTCACTGCCCGCTTTCCAGTCGGGAAACCTGTCGTGCC
AGCTGCATTAATGAATCGGCCAACGCGCGGGGAGAGGCGGTTTGCGTATTGGGCGCTCTTCCGCTTCCTC
GCTCACTGACTCGCTGCGCTCGGTCGTTCGGCTGCGGCGAGCGGTATCAGCTCACTCAAAGGCGGTAATA
CGGTTATCCACAGAATCAGGGGATAACGCAGGAAAGAACATGTGAGCAAAAGGCCAGCAAAAGGCCAGGA
ACCGTAAAAAGGCCGCGTTGCTGGCGTTTTTCCATAGGCTCCGCCCCCCTGACGAGCATCACAAAAATCG
ACGCTCAAGTCAGAGGTGGCGAAACCCGACAGGACTATAAAGATACCAGGCGTTTCCCCCTGGAAGCTCC
CTCGTGCGCTCTCCTGTTCCGACCCTGCCGCTTACCGGATACCTGTCCGCCTTTCTCCCTTCGGGAAGCG
TGGCGCTTTCTCATAGCTCACGCTGTAGGTATCTCAGTTCGGTGTAGGTCGTTCGCTCCAAGCTGGGCTG
TGTGCACGAACCCCCCGTTCAGCCCGACCGCTGCGCCTTATCCGGTAACTATCGTCTTGAGTCCAACCCG
GTAAGACACGACTTATCGCCACTGGCAGCAGCCACTGGTAACAGGATTAGCAGAGCGAGGTATGTAGGCG
GTGCTACAGAGTTCTTGAAGTGGTGGCCTAACTACGGCTACACTAGAAGAACAGTATTTGGTATCTGCGC
TCTGCTGAAGCCAGTTACCTTCGGAAAAAGAGTTGGTAGCTCTTGATCCGGCAAACAAACCACCGCTGGT
AGCGGTGGTTTTTTTGTTTGCAAGCAGCAGATTACGCGCAGAAAAAAAGGATCTCAAGAAGATCCTTTGA
TCTTTTCTACGGGGTCTGACGCTCAGTGGAACGAAAACTCACGTTAAGGGATTTTGGTCATGAGATTATC
AAAAAGGATCTTCACCTAGATCCTTTTAAATTAAAAATGAAGTTTTAAATCAATCTAAAGTATATATGAG
TAAACTTGGTCTGACAGTTACCAATGCTTAATCAGTGAGGCACCTATCTCAGCGATCTGTCTATTTCGTT
CATCCATAGTTGCCTGACTCCCCGTCGTGTAGATAACTACGATACGGGAGGGCTTACCATCTGGCCCCAG
TGCTGCAATGATACCGCGAGAACCACGCTCACCGGCTCCAGATTTATCAGCAATAAACCAGCCAGCCGGA
AGGGCCGAGCGCAGAAGTGGTCCTGCAACTTTATCCGCCTCCATCCAGTCTATTAATTGTTGCCGGGAAG
CTAGAGTAAGTAGTTCGCCAGTTAATAGTTTGCGCAACGTTGTTGCCATTGCTACAGGCATCGTGGTGTC
ACGCTCGTCGTTTGGTATGGCTTCATTCAGCTCCGGTTCCCAACGATCAAGGCGAGTTACATGATCCCCC
ATGTTGTGCAAAAAAGCGGTTAGCTCCTTCGGTCCTCCGATCGTTGTCAGAAGTAAGTTGGCCGCAGTGT
TATCACTCATGGTTATGGCAGCACTGCATAATTCTCTTACTGTCATGCCATCCGTAAGATGCTTTTCTGT
GACTGGTGAGTACTCAACCAAGTCATTCTGAGAATAGTGTATGCGGCGACCGAGTTGCTCTTGCCCGGCG
TCAATACGGGATAATACCGCGCCACATAGCAGAACTTTAAAAGTGCTCATCATTGGAAAACGTTCTTCGG
GGCGAAAACTCTCAAGGATCTTACCGCTGTTGAGATCCAGTTCGATGTAACCCACTCGTGCACCCAACTG
ATCTTCAGCATCTTTTACTTTCACCAGCGTTTCTGGGTGAGCAAAAACAGGAAGGCAAAATGCCGCAAAA
AAGGGAATAAGGGCGACACGGAAATGTTGAATACTCATACTCTTCCTTTTTCAATATTATTGAAGCATTT
ATCAGGGTTATTGTCTCATGAGCGGATACATATTTGAATGTATTTAGAAAAATAAACAAATAGGGGTTCC
GCGCACATTTCCCCGAAAAGTGCCACCTGACGTCTAAGAAACCATTATTATCATGACATTAACCTATAAA
AATAGGCGTATCACGAGGCCCTTTCGACTCGCGCGTTTCGGTGATGACGGTGAAAACCTCTGACACATGC
AGCTCCCGGAGATGGTCACAGCTTGTCTGTAAGCGGATGCCGGGAGCAGACAAGCCCGTCAGGGCGCGTC
AGCGGGTGTTGGCGGGTGTCGGGGCTGGCTTAACTATGCGGCATCAGAGCAGATTGTACTGAGAGTGCAC
CATATGCGGTGTGAAATACCGCACAGATGCGTAAGGAGAAAATACCGCATCAGGCGCCATTCGCCATTCA
GGCTGCGCAACTGTTGGGAAGGGCGATCGGTGCGGGCCTCTTCGCTATTACGCCAGCTGGCGAAAGGGGG
ATGTGCTGCAAGGCGATTAAGTTGGGTAACGCCAGGGTTTTCCCAGTCACGACGTTGTAAAACGACGGCC
AGTGAATTCGAGCTCGGTACCCGGTCTCA
Features (pLannotate 1.2.2; 13 found; start..end, strand, type, name):
     46..71      +  CDS            3xFLAG (fragment): three tandem FLAG® epitope tags
     88..111     +  CDS            2xFLAG (fragment): two tandem FLAG® epitope tags
    135..174     +  misc_feature   MCS (fragment): pUC18/19 multiple cloning site
    211..227     -  protein_bind   lac operator: The lac repressor binds to the lac operator to inhibit transcription in E. coli. This inhibition can be relieved by adding lactose or isopropyl-β-D-thiogalactopyranoside (IPTG). lac repressor encoded by lacI
    235..265     -  promoter       lac promoter: promoter for the E. coli lac operon
    280..301     -  protein_bind   CAP binding site: CAP binding activates transcription in the presence of cAMP. E. coli catabolite activator protein
    314..406     -  CDS            lacI (fragment): lac repressor; lacI; The lac repressor binds to the lac operator to inhibit transcription in E. coli. This inhibition can be relieved by adding lactose or isopropyl-β-D-thiogalactopyranoside (IPTG).
    589..1177    -  rep_origin     ori: high-copy-number ColE1/pMB1/pBR322/pUC origin of replication
   1348..2208    -  CDS            AmpR: β-lactamase; bla; confers resistance to ampicillin, carbenicillin, and related antibiotics
   2209..2313    -  promoter       AmpR promoter: bla
   2408..2443    +  CDS            rop (fragment): Rop protein, which maintains plasmids at low copy number; rop
   2545..2644    +  misc_feature   bom (fragment): basis of mobility region from pBR322
   2650..2807    -  CDS            lacZα (fragment): LacZα fragment of β-galactosidase; lacZ fragment
