[The description below was written by a language model from this plasmid's Addgene catalogue record and pLannotate feature annotations shown in this document.]
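Description:
pTrichoGate-15 is a small (about 2.8 kb) synthetic-biology parts plasmid from the TrichoGate vector system, a modular cloning toolkit developed for large-scale functional analysis of genes in the filamentous fungus Trichoderma. It is built on the pICH41021 backbone, a pUC-type cloning vector, and is maintained in E. coli as a high-copy plasmid through a ColE1/pUC-family origin of replication, with selection provided by the β-lactamase gene (AmpR) and its native promoter, conferring ampicillin resistance.

The payload is a synthetic 3X-FLAG epitope coding sequence, codon-optimised for Trichoderma and bordered by BsaI restriction sites. BsaI is a type IIS enzyme that cuts outside its recognition sequence, so digestion releases the tag module with defined overhangs for directional, Golden Gate-style assembly with other parts. The module is meant to be placed at the C-terminus of a protein of interest. The annotation detects the tag only as two short FLAG-matching fragments near the start of the sequence, which probably reflects the recoded codon usage rather than an incomplete tag. The BsaI sites themselves are not annotated in the feature table.

The remaining features are pUC-derived backbone remnants: a partial multiple cloning site, the lac promoter, operator and CAP binding site, a lacZα fragment interrupted by the insert, and short fragments of lacI, rop and the bom region. No fungal promoter, terminator or selection marker is recorded, so the plasmid serves as a donor of the tag module rather than as an expression or transformation vector. FLAG-tagged fusions assembled from it would typically be used for antibody-based detection or purification of Trichoderma proteins.
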