Addgene plasmid #160715: pTrichoGate-15
Purpose: For C-terminal tags with Trichoderma optimised Synthetic 3X-FLAG peptide bordered by BsaI restriction sites
Depositing lab: Artemio Mendoza. Depositing organization: Lincoln University. Publication: TrichoGate: An Improved Vector System for a Large Scale of Functional Analysis of Trichoderma Genes. Nogueira-Lopez G, Padilla-Arizmendi F, Inwood S, Lyne S, Steyaert JM, Nieto-Jacobo MF, Stewart A, Mendoza-Mendoza A. Front Microbiol. 2019 Dec 10;10:2794. doi: 10.3389/fmicb.2019.02794. eCollection 2019. PubMed 31921006.
Backbone
  Vector backbone: pICH41021
  Vector type: Synthetic Biology
Growth in bacteria
  Bacterial resistance: Ampicillin, 100 μg/mL
  Growth temperature: 37°C
  Growth strain: DH5alpha
  Copy number: High Copy
Gene/Insert
  Gene/Insert name: Trichoderma optimised Synthetic 3X-FLAG peptide
  Species: Synthetic
  GenBank ID: MN007119
  Cloning method: Ligation Independent Cloning
Terms and licenses: Academic/Nonprofit Terms; Industry Terms: Not Available to Industry
How to cite: pTrichoGate-15 was a gift from Artemio Mendoza (Addgene plasmid # 160715 ; http://n2t.net/addgene:160715 ; RRID:Addgene_160715)
